>Addgene plasmid #244825 | pHS1_10xHis_MBP_TEV_WT-Cas9 | addgene full sequence | sequence record 486079 | Addgene NGS Result
GCGGTCCTCGCCGAAAATGACCCAGAGCGCTGCCGGCACCTGTCCTACGAGTTGCATGATAAAGAAGACA
GTCATAAGTGCGGCGACGATAGTCATGCCCCGCGCCCACCGGAAGGAGCTGACTGGGTTGAAGGCTCTCA
AGGGCATCGGTCGACGCTCTCCCTTATGCGACTCCTGCATTAGGAAGCAGCCCAGTAGTAGGTTGAGGCC
GTTGAGCACCGCCGCCGCAAGGAATGGTGCATGCAAGGAGATGGCGCCCAACAGTCCCCCGGCCACGGGG
CCTGCCACCATACCCACGCCGAAACAAGCGCTCATGAGCCCGAAGTGGCGAGCCCGATCTTCCCCATCGG
TGATGTCGGCGATATAGGCGCCAGCAACCGCACCTGTGGCGCCGGTGATGCCGGCCACGATGCGTCCGGC
GTAGAGGATCGAGATCTCGATCCCGCGAAATTAATACGACTCACTATAGGGAGACCACAACGGTTTCCCT
CTAGTGCCGGCTCCGGAGAGCTCTTTAATTAAGCGGCCGCCCTGCAGGACTCGAGTTCTAGAAATAATTT
TGTTTAACTTTAAGAAGGAGATATACATATGAAATCTTCTCACCATCACCATCACCATCACCATCACCAT
GGTTCTTCTATGAAAATCGAAGAAGGTAAACTGGTAATCTGGATTAACGGCGATAAAGGCTATAACGGTC
TCGCTGAAGTCGGTAAGAAATTCGAGAAAGATACCGGAATTAAAGTCACCGTTGAGCATCCGGATAAACT
GGAAGAGAAATTCCCACAGGTTGCGGCAACTGGCGATGGCCCTGACATTATCTTCTGGGCACACGACCGC
TTTGGTGGCTACGCTCAATCTGGCCTGTTGGCTGAAATCACCCCGGACAAAGCGTTCCAGGACAAGCTGT
ATCCGTTTACCTGGGATGCCGTACGTTACAACGGCAAGCTGATTGCTTACCCGATCGCTGTTGAAGCGTT
ATCGCTGATTTATAACAAAGATCTGCTGCCGAACCCGCCAAAAACCTGGGAAGAGATCCCGGCGCTGGAT
AAAGAACTGAAAGCGAAAGGTAAGAGCGCGCTGATGTTCAACCTGCAAGAACCGTACTTCACCTGGCCGC
TGATTGCTGCTGACGGGGGTTATGCGTTCAAGTATGAAAACGGCAAGTACGACATTAAAGACGTGGGCGT
GGATAACGCTGGCGCGAAAGCGGGTCTGACCTTCCTGGTTGACCTGATTAAAAACAAACACATGAATGCA
GACACCGATTACTCCATCGCAGAAGCTGCCTTTAATAAAGGCGAAACAGCGATGACCATCAACGGCCCGT
GGGCATGGTCCAACATCGACACCAGCAAAGTGAATTATGGTGTAACGGTACTGCCGACCTTCAAGGGTCA
ACCATCCAAACCGTTCGTTGGCGTGCTGAGCGCAGGTATTAACGCCGCCAGTCCGAACAAAGAGCTGGCA
AAAGAGTTCCTCGAAAACTATCTGCTGACTGATGAAGGTCTGGAAGCGGTTAATAAAGACAAACCGCTGG
GTGCCGTAGCGCTGAAGTCTTACGAGGAAGAGTTGGCGAAAGATCCACGTATTGCCGCCACTATGGAAAA
CGCCCAGAAAGGTGAAATCATGCCGAACATCCCGCAGATGTCCGCTTTCTGGTATGCCGTGCGTACTGCG
GTGATCAACGCCGCCAGCGGTCGTCAGACTGTCGATGAAGCCCTGAAAGACGCGCAGACTAATTCGAGCT
CGAACAACAACAACAATAACAATAACAACAACCTCGGGATCGAGGAAAACCTGTACTTCCAATCCAATGC
AATGGATAAGAAATACTCAATAGGCTTAGATATCGGCACAAATAGCGTCGGATGGGCGGTGATCACTGAT
GAATATAAGGTTCCGTCTAAAAAGTTCAAGGTTCTGGGAAATACAGACCGCCACAGTATCAAAAAAAATC
TTATAGGGGCTCTTTTATTTGACAGTGGAGAGACAGCGGAAGCGACTCGTCTCAAACGGACAGCTCGTAG
AAGGTATACACGTCGGAAGAATCGTATTTGTTATCTACAGGAGATTTTTTCAAATGAGATGGCGAAAGTA
GATGATAGTTTCTTTCATCGACTTGAAGAGTCTTTTTTGGTGGAAGAAGACAAGAAGCATGAACGTCATC
CTATTTTTGGAAATATAGTAGATGAAGTTGCTTATCATGAGAAATATCCAACTATCTATCATCTGCGAAA
AAAATTGGTAGATTCTACTGATAAAGCGGATTTGCGCTTAATCTATTTGGCCTTAGCGCATATGATTAAG
TTTCGTGGTCATTTTTTGATTGAGGGAGATTTAAATCCTGATAATAGTGATGTGGACAAACTATTTATCC
AGTTGGTACAAACCTACAATCAATTATTTGAAGAAAACCCTATTAACGCAAGTGGAGTAGATGCTAAAGC
GATTCTTTCTGCACGATTGAGTAAATCAAGACGATTAGAAAATCTCATTGCTCAGCTCCCCGGTGAGAAG
AAAAATGGCTTATTTGGGAATCTCATTGCTTTGTCATTGGGTTTGACCCCTAATTTTAAATCAAATTTTG
ATTTGGCAGAAGATGCTAAATTACAGCTTTCAAAAGATACTTACGATGATGATTTAGATAATTTATTGGC
GCAAATTGGAGATCAATATGCTGATTTGTTTTTGGCAGCTAAGAATTTATCAGATGCTATTTTACTTTCA
GATATCCTAAGAGTAAATACTGAAATAACTAAGGCTCCCCTATCAGCTTCAATGATTAAACGCTACGATG
AACATCATCAAGACTTGACTCTTTTAAAAGCTTTAGTTCGACAACAACTTCCAGAAAAGTATAAAGAAAT
CTTTTTTGATCAATCAAAAAACGGATATGCAGGTTATATTGATGGGGGAGCTAGCCAAGAAGAATTTTAT
AAATTTATCAAACCAATTTTAGAAAAAATGGATGGTACTGAGGAATTATTGGTGAAACTAAATCGTGAAG
ATTTGCTGCGCAAGCAACGGACCTTTGACAACGGCTCTATTCCCCATCAAATTCACTTGGGTGAGCTGCA
TGCTATTTTGAGAAGACAAGAAGACTTTTATCCATTTTTAAAAGACAATCGTGAGAAGATTGAAAAAATC
TTGACTTTTCGAATTCCTTATTATGTTGGTCCATTGGCGCGTGGCAATAGTCGTTTTGCATGGATGACTC
GGAAGTCTGAAGAAACAATTACCCCATGGAATTTTGAAGAAGTTGTCGATAAAGGTGCTTCAGCTCAATC
ATTTATTGAACGCATGACAAACTTTGATAAAAATCTTCCAAATGAAAAAGTACTACCAAAACATAGTTTG
CTTTATGAGTATTTTACGGTTTATAACGAATTGACAAAGGTCAAATATGTTACTGAAGGAATGCGAAAAC
CAGCATTTCTTTCAGGTGAACAGAAGAAAGCCATTGTTGATTTACTCTTCAAAACAAATCGAAAAGTAAC
CGTTAAGCAATTAAAAGAAGATTATTTCAAAAAAATAGAATGTTTTGATAGTGTTGAAATTTCAGGAGTT
GAAGATAGATTTAATGCTTCATTAGGTACCTACCATGATTTGCTAAAAATTATTAAAGATAAAGATTTTT
TGGATAATGAAGAAAATGAAGATATCTTAGAGGATATTGTTTTAACATTGACCTTATTTGAAGATAGGGA
GATGATTGAGGAAAGACTTAAAACATATGCTCACCTCTTTGATGATAAGGTGATGAAACAGCTTAAACGT
CGCCGTTATACTGGTTGGGGACGTTTGTCTCGAAAATTGATTAATGGTATTAGGGATAAGCAATCTGGCA
AAACAATATTAGATTTTTTGAAATCAGATGGTTTTGCCAATCGCAATTTTATGCAGCTGATCCATGATGA
TAGTTTGACATTTAAAGAAGACATTCAAAAAGCACAAGTGTCTGGACAAGGCGATAGTTTACATGAACAT
ATTGCAAATTTAGCTGGTAGCCCTGCTATTAAAAAAGGTATTTTACAGACTGTAAAAGTTGTTGATGAAT
TGGTCAAAGTAATGGGGCGGCATAAGCCAGAAAATATCGTTATTGAAATGGCACGTGAAAATCAGACAAC
TCAAAAGGGCCAGAAAAATTCGCGAGAGCGTATGAAACGAATCGAAGAAGGTATCAAAGAATTAGGAAGT
CAGATTCTTAAAGAGCATCCTGTTGAAAATACTCAATTGCAAAATGAAAAGCTCTATCTCTATTATCTCC
AAAATGGAAGAGACATGTATGTGGACCAAGAATTAGATATTAATCGTTTAAGTGATTATGATGTCGATCA
CATTGTTCCACAAAGTTTCCTTAAAGACGATTCAATAGACAATAAGGTCTTAACGCGTTCTGATAAAAAT
CGTGGTAAATCGGATAACGTTCCAAGTGAAGAAGTAGTCAAAAAGATGAAAAACTATTGGAGACAACTTC
TAAACGCCAAGTTAATCACTCAACGTAAGTTTGATAATTTAACGAAAGCTGAACGTGGAGGTTTGAGTGA
ACTTGATAAAGCTGGTTTTATCAAACGCCAATTGGTTGAAACTCGCCAAATCACTAAGCATGTGGCACAA
ATTTTGGATAGTCGCATGAATACTAAATACGATGAAAATGATAAACTTATTCGAGAGGTTAAAGTGATTA
CCTTAAAATCTAAATTAGTTTCTGACTTCCGAAAAGATTTCCAATTCTATAAAGTACGTGAGATTAACAA
TTACCATCATGCCCATGATGCGTATCTAAATGCCGTCGTTGGAACTGCTTTGATTAAGAAATATCCAAAA
CTTGAATCGGAGTTTGTCTATGGTGATTATAAAGTTTATGATGTTCGTAAAATGATTGCTAAGTCTGAGC
AAGAAATAGGCAAAGCAACCGCAAAATATTTCTTTTACTCTAATATCATGAACTTCTTCAAAACAGAAAT
TACACTTGCAAATGGAGAGATTCGCAAACGCCCTCTAATCGAAACTAATGGGGAAACTGGAGAAATTGTC
TGGGATAAAGGGCGAGATTTTGCCACAGTGCGCAAAGTATTGTCCATGCCCCAAGTCAATATTGTCAAGA
AAACAGAAGTACAGACAGGCGGATTCTCCAAGGAGTCAATTTTACCAAAAAGAAATTCGGACAAGCTTAT
TGCTCGTAAAAAAGACTGGGATCCAAAAAAATATGGTGGTTTTGATAGTCCAACGGTAGCTTATTCAGTC
CTAGTGGTTGCTAAGGTGGAAAAAGGGAAATCGAAGAAGTTAAAATCCGTTAAAGAGTTACTAGGGATCA
CAATTATGGAAAGAAGTTCCTTTGAAAAAAATCCGATTGACTTTTTAGAAGCTAAAGGATATAAGGAAGT
TAAAAAAGACTTAATCATTAAACTACCTAAATATAGTCTTTTTGAGTTAGAAAACGGTCGTAAACGGATG
CTGGCTAGTGCCGGAGAATTACAAAAAGGAAATGAGCTGGCTCTGCCAAGCAAATATGTGAATTTTTTAT
ATTTAGCTAGTCATTATGAAAAGTTGAAGGGTAGTCCAGAAGATAACGAACAAAAACAATTGTTTGTGGA
GCAGCATAAGCATTATTTAGATGAGATTATTGAGCAAATCAGTGAATTTTCTAAGCGTGTTATTTTAGCA
GATGCCAATTTAGATAAAGTTCTTAGTGCATATAACAAACATAGAGACAAACCAATACGTGAACAAGCAG
AAAATATTATTCATTTATTTACGTTGACGAATCTTGGAGCTCCCGCTGCTTTTAAATATTTTGATACAAC
AATTGATCGTAAACGATATACGTCTACAAAAGAAGTTTTAGATGCCACTCTTATCCATCAATCCATCACT
GGTCTTTATGAAACACGCATTGATTTGAGTCAGCTAGGAGGTGACTAATAACATTGGAAGTGGATAACGG
ATCCGCGATCGCGGCGCGCCACCTGGTGGCCGGCCGGTACCACGCGTGCGCGCTGATCCGGCTGCTAACA
AAGCCCGAAAGGAAGCTGAGTTGGCTGCTGCCACCGCTGAGCAATAACTAGCATAACCCCTTGGGGCCTC
TAAACGGGTCTTGAGGGGTTTTTTGCTGAAAGGAGGAACTATATCCGGATATCCACAGGACGGGTGTGGT
CGCCATGATCGCGTAGTCGATAGTGGCTCCAAGTAGCGAAGCGAGCAGGACTGGGCGGCGGCCAAAGCGG
TCGGACAGTGCTCCGAGAACGGGTGCGCATAGAAATTGCATCAACGCATATAGCGCTAGCAGCACGCCAT
AGTGACTGGCGATGCTGTCGGAATGGACGATATCCCGCAAGAGGCCCGGCAGTACCGGCATAACCAAGCC
TATGCCTACAGCATCCAGGGTGACGGTGCCGAGGATGACGATGAGCGCATTGTTAGATTTCATACACGGT
GCCTGACTGCGTTAGCAATTTAACTGTGATAAACTACCGCATTAAAGCTTATCGATGATAAGCTGTCAAA
CATGAGAATTCTTGAAGACGAAAGGGCCTCGTGATACGCCTATTTTTATAGGTTAATGTCATGATAATAA
TGGTTTCTTAGACGTCAGGTGGCACTTTTCGGGGAAATGTGCGCGGAACCCCTATTTGTTTATTTTTCTA
AATACATTCAAATATGTATCCGCTCATGAGACAATAACCCTGATAAATGCTTCAATAACATTGAAAAAGG
AAGAGTATGAGTATTCAACATTTCCGTGTCGCCCTTATTCCCTTTTTTGCGGCATTTTGCCTTCCTGTTT
TTGCTCACCCAGAAACGCTGGTGAAAGTAAAAGATGCTGAAGATCAGTTGGGTGCACGAGTGGGTTACAT
CGAACTGGATCTCAACAGCGGTAAGATCCTTGAGAGTTTTCGCCCCGAAGAACGTTTTCCAATGATGAGC
ACTTTTAAAGTTCTGCTATGTGGCGCGGTATTATCCCGTGTTGACGCCGGGCAAGAGCAACTCGGTCGCC
GCATACACTATTCTCAGAATGACTTGGTTGAGTACTCACCAGTCACAGAAAAGCATCTTACGGATGGCAT
GACAGTAAGAGAATTATGCAGTGCTGCCATAACCATGAGTGATAACACTGCGGCCAACTTACTTCTGACA
ACGATCGGAGGACCGAAGGAGCTAACCGCTTTTTTGCACAACATGGGGGATCATGTAACTCGCCTTGATC
GTTGGGAACCGGAGCTGAATGAAGCCATACCAAACGACGAGCGTGACACCACGATGCCTGCAGCAATGGC
AACAACGTTGCGCAAACTATTAACTGGCGAACTACTTACTCTAGCTTCCCGGCAACAATTAATAGACTGG
ATGGAGGCGGATAAAGTTGCAGGACCACTTCTGCGCTCGGCCCTTCCGGCTGGCTGGTTTATTGCTGATA
AATCTGGAGCCGGTGAGCGTGGGTCTCGCGGTATCATTGCAGCACTGGGGCCAGATGGTAAGCCCTCCCG
TATCGTAGTTATCTACACGACGGGGAGTCAGGCAACTATGGATGAACGAAATAGACAGATCGCTGAGATA
GGTGCCTCACTGATTAAGCATTGGTAACTGTCAGACCAAGTTTACTCATATATACTTTAGATTGATTTAA
AACTTCATTTTTAATTTAAAAGGATCTAGGTGAAGATCCTTTTTGATAATCTCATGACCAAAATCCCTTA
ACGTGAGTTTTCGTTCCACTGAGCGTCAGACCCCGTAGAAAAGATCAAAGGATCTTCTTGAGATCCTTTT
TTTCTGCGCGTAATCTGCTGCTTGCAAACAAAAAAACCACCGCTACCAGCGGTGGTTTGTTTGCCGGATC
AAGAGCTACCAACTCTTTTTCCGAAGGTAACTGGCTTCAGCAGAGCGCAGATACCAAATACTGTCCTTCT
AGTGTAGCCGTAGTTAGGCCACCACTTCAAGAACTCTGTAGCACCGCCTACATACCTCGCTCTGCTAATC
CTGTTACCAGTGGCTGCTGCCAGTGGCGATAAGTCGTGTCTTACCGGGTTGGACTCAAGACGATAGTTAC
CGGATAAGGCGCAGCGGTCGGGCTGAACGGGGGGTTCGTGCACACAGCCCAGCTTGGAGCGAACGACCTA
CACCGAACTGAGATACCTACAGCGTGAGCTATGAGAAAGCGCCACGCTTCCCGAAGGGAGAAAGGCGGAC
AGGTATCCGGTAAGCGGCAGGGTCGGAACAGGAGAGCGCACGAGGGAGCTTCCAGGGGGAAACGCCTGGT
ATCTTTATAGTCCTGTCGGGTTTCGCCACCTCTGACTTGAGCGTCGATTTTTGTGATGCTCGTCAGGGGG
GCGGAGCCTATGGAAAAACGCCAGCAACGCGGCCTTTTTACGGTTCCTGGCCTTTTGCTGGCCTTTTGCT
CACATGTTCTTTCCTGCGTTATCCCCTGATTCTGTGGATAACCGTATTACCGCCTTTGAGTGAGCTGATA
CCGCTCGCCGCAGCCGAACGACCGAGCGCAGCGAGTCAGTGAGCGAGGAAGCGGAAGAGCGCCTGATGCG
GTATTTTCTCCTTACGCATCTGTGCGGTATTTCACACCGCAATGGTGCACTCTCAGTACAATCTGCTCTG
ATGCCGCATAGTTAAGCCAGTATACACTCCGCTATCGCTACGTGACTGGGTCATGGCTGCGCCCCGACAC
CCGCCAACACCCGCTGACGCGCCCTGACGGGCTTGTCTGCTCCCGGCATCCGCTTACAGACAAGCTGTGA
CCGTCTCCGGGAGCTGCATGTGTCAGAGGTTTTCACCGTCATCACCGAAACGCGCGAGGCAGCTGCGGTA
AAGCTCATCAGCGTGGTCGTGAAGCGATTCACAGATGTCTGCCTGTTCATCCGCGTCCAGCTCGTTGAGT
TTCTCCAGAAGCGTTAATGTCTGGCTTCTGATAAAGCGGGCCATGTTAAGGGCGGTTTTTTCCTGTTTGG
TCACTGATGCCTCCGTGTAAGGGGGATTTCTGTTCATGGGGGTAATGATACCGATGAAACGAGAGAGGAT
GCTCACGATACGGGTTACTGATGATGAACATGCCCGGTTACTGGAACGTTGTGAGGGTAAACAACTGGCG
GTATGGATGCGGCGGGACCAGAGAAAAATCACTCAGGGTCAATGCCAGCGCTTCGTTAATACAGATGTAG
GTGTTCCACAGGGTAGCCAGCAGCATCCTGCGATGCAGATCCGGAACATAATGGTGCAGGGCGCTGACTT
CCGCGTTTCCAGACTTTACGAAACACGGAAACCGAAGACCATTCATGTTGTTGCTCAGGTCGCAGACGTT
TTGCAGCAGCAGTCGCTTCACGTTCGCTCGCGTATCGGTGATTCATTCTGCTAACCAGTAAGGCAACCCC
GCCAGCCTAGCCGGGTCCTCAACGACAGGAGCACGATCATGCGCACCCGTGGCCAGGACCCAACGCTGCC
CGAGATGCGCCGCGTGCGGCTGCTGGAGATGGCGGACGCGATGGATATGTTCTGCCAAGGGTTGGTTTGC
GCATTCACAGTTCTCCGCAAGAATTGATTGGCTCCAATTCTTGGAGTGGTGAATCCGTTAGCGAGGTGCC
GCCGGCTTCCATTCAGGTCGAGGTGGCCCGGCTCCATGCACCGCGACGCAACGCGGGGAGGCAGACAAGG
TATAGGGCGGCGCCTACAATCCATGCCAACCCGTTCCATGTGCTCGCCGAGGCGGCATAAATCGCCGTGA
CGATCAGCGGTCCAATGATCGAAGTTAGGCTGGTAAGAGCCGCGAGCGATCCTTGAAGCTGTCCCTGATG
GTCGTCATCTACCTGCCTGGACAGCATGGCCTGCAACGCGGGCATCCCGATGCCGCCGGAAGCGAGAAGA
ATCATAATGGGGAAGGCCATCCAGCCTCGCGTCGCGAACGCCAGCAAGACGTAGCCCAGCGCGTCGGCCG
CCATGCCGGCGATAATGGCCTGCTTCTCGCCGAAACGTTTGGTGGCGGGACCAGTGACGAAGGCTTGAGC
GAGGGCGTGCAAGATTCCGAATACCGCAAGCGACAGGCCGATCATCGTCGCGCTCCAGCGAAA
Features (pLannotate 1.2.2; 17 found; start..end, strand, type, name):
    452..470     +  promoter       T7 promoter: promoter for bacteriophage T7 RNA polymerase
    559..581     +  RBS            RBS: efficient ribosome binding site from bacteriophage T7 gene 10 (Olins and Rangwala, 1989)
    601..630     +  CDS            10xHis: 10xHis affinity tag
    640..1740    +  CDS            MBP: maltose binding protein from E. coli; malE (mutated); This version of the gene does not encode a signal sequence, so MBP will remain in the cytosol.
   1795..1811    +  CDS            TEV site (fragment): tobacco etch virus (TEV) protease recognition and cleavage site
   1822..5925    +  CDS            cas9: CAS9_STRP1 - Also known as csn1 From Streptococcus pyogenes serotype M1.
   6011..6060    +  CDS            SET1 (fragment): solubility-enhancement tag derived from T7 phage gene 10B
   6068..6115    +  terminator     T7 terminator: transcription terminator for bacteriophage T7 RNA polymerase
   6141..6433    -  CDS            TcR (fragment): tetracycline efflux protein; tet; confers resistance to tetracycline
   6481..6509    -  promoter       tet promoter: E. coli promoter for tetracycline efflux protein gene
   6622..6726    +  promoter       AmpR promoter: bla
   6727..7587    +  CDS            AmpR: β-lactamase; bla; confers resistance to ampicillin, carbenicillin, and related antibiotics
   7758..8346    +  rep_origin     ori: high-copy-number ColE1/pMB1/pBR322/pUC origin of replication
   8532..8671    -  misc_feature   bom: basis of mobility region from pBR322
   8773..8964    -  CDS            rop: Rop protein, which maintains plasmids at low copy number; rop
   8981..9361    +  CDS            YPB1_ECOLX: Protein predicted: Swiss-Prot protein existence level 4. From Escherichia coli.
   9603..430     -  CDS            TcR (fragment) (across the origin): tetracycline efflux protein; tet; confers resistance to tetracycline
