[The description below was written by a language model from this plasmid's Addgene catalogue record and pLannotate feature annotations shown in this document.]
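Description:
pHS1_10xHis_MBP_TEV_WT-Cas9 is a roughly 10 kb bacterial expression plasmid built on the p2CT backbone for producing wild-type Streptococcus pyogenes Cas9 (SpyCas9) as a recombinant protein for purification. It is propagated in E. coli through a ColE1/pMB1-type origin and selected with ampicillin via the β-lactamase gene and its own promoter. The backbone shows clear pBR322 ancestry: the annotation finds the bom mobilisation region, the rop gene, a tet promoter and only fragments of the tetracycline efflux gene, so tetracycline resistance is presumably not functional. The catalogue lists the plasmid as high copy, although rop is normally associated with reduced copy number.

The expression cassette is driven by a T7 promoter followed by the phage T7 gene 10 ribosome binding site, so it requires a host that supplies T7 RNA polymerase. No lac operator or lacI is annotated in the feature table. The open reading frame encodes an N-terminal 10xHis tag, a signal-sequence-less maltose binding protein that stays in the cytosol and aids solubility, a TEV protease recognition site (annotated as a partial match) and then the full cas9 coding sequence, ending upstream of a T7 terminator. A short match to a T7 gene 10B-derived solubility tag lies between cas9 and the terminator and probably reflects vector-derived sequence rather than an intended fusion. This arrangement allows affinity capture by the His tag or MBP, with TEV cleavage then removing both tags to release near-native Cas9. That suits the stated purpose of preparing protein for CRISPR-Cas9 studies.
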