Addgene plasmid #244825: pHS1_10xHis_MBP_TEV_WT-Cas9
Purpose: Bacterial expression of SpyCas9 (WT) for protein purification
Depositing lab: Jennifer Doudna. Depositing organization: University of California, Berkeley. Publication: Rapid two-step target capture ensures efficient CRISPR-Cas9-guided genome editing. Shi H, Al-Sayyad N, Wasko KM, Trinidad MI, Doherty EE, Vohra K, Boger RS, Colognori D, Cofsky JC, Skopintsev P, Bryant Z, Doudna JA. Mol Cell. 2025 May 1;85(9):1730-1742.e9. doi: 10.1016/j.molcel.2025.03.024. Epub 2025 Apr 23. PubMed 40273916.
Backbone
  Vector backbone: p2CT
  Vector type: Bacterial Expression, CRISPR
Growth in bacteria
  Bacterial resistance: Ampicillin, 100 μg/mL
  Growth temperature: 37°C
  Growth strain: DH5alpha
  Copy number: High Copy
Gene/Insert
  Gene/Insert name: SpyCas9 (WT)
  Species: Streptococcus pyogenes
  Promoter: T7
  Tag / fusion protein: 10xHis-MBP (N terminal on insert)
  Cloning method: Gibson Cloning
Terms and licenses: Academic/Nonprofit Terms; Industry Terms: Not Available to Industry
How to cite: pHS1_10xHis_MBP_TEV_WT-Cas9 was a gift from Jennifer Doudna (Addgene plasmid # 244825 ; http://n2t.net/addgene:244825 ; RRID:Addgene_244825)
